Addgene plasmid #158878: JGI_017947
Purpose: Hydrocarbon Structures for Fuels and Chemicals
Depositing lab: Joint Genome Institute.
Backbone
  Vector backbone: pET28b
  Vector type: Synthetic Biology
Growth in bacteria
  Bacterial resistance: Kanamycin, 50 μg/mL
  Growth temperature: 37°C
  Growth strain: Top10
  Copy number: High Copy
Gene/Insert
  Gene/Insert name: WP_090922125_1 (alt name: Batch220_p020)
  Species: Synthetic
  Cloning method: Gibson Cloning
Terms and licenses: Academic/Nonprofit Terms; Industry Terms: Not Available to Industry
Depositor comments: pET28b_NdeIXhoI vector with WP_090922125_1 insert, JGI ICE Registry: https://registry.jgi.doe.gov/entry/17947
How to cite: JGI_017947 was a gift from Joint Genome Institute (Addgene plasmid # 158878 ; http://n2t.net/addgene:158878 ; RRID:Addgene_158878)
