[The description below was written by a language model from this plasmid's Addgene catalogue record and pLannotate feature annotations shown in this document.]
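Description:
JGI_017947 is a bacterial expression plasmid built on the pET28b backbone, carrying a synthetic open reading frame designated WP_090922125_1 (also labelled Batch220_p020) that was inserted by Gibson assembly into the vector opened at NdeI and XhoI. The record files it under synthetic biology and gives its purpose only as part of a project on hydrocarbon structures for fuels and chemicals. It does not state what protein the insert encodes, its source organism or its enzymatic activity, and the feature table leaves the insert region (roughly 1 kb, between the thrombin site and the downstream His tag) unannotated.

The 6,291 nt sequence shows the standard pET arrangement. A T7 promoter with an adjacent lac operator drives transcription, followed by the phage T7 gene 10 ribosome binding site, a short His-tag match (annotated as a fragment of a composite tag) and a thrombin cleavage site upstream of the insert. A second His-tag match lies downstream of the insert, ahead of the T7 terminator, but the table does not show whether this C-terminal tag is in frame or preceded by a stop codon. The plasmid-borne lacI gene supplies lac repressor, so expression is held off until induction with IPTG in a host that provides T7 RNA polymerase.

Kanamycin resistance (aph(3')-Ia) provides selection, and replication relies on a ColE1/pBR322-type origin accompanied by the bom and rop elements. The catalogue lists the plasmid as high copy, although rop normally moderates copy number. An f1 origin is also present. The tetracycline-resistance fragments, the AmpR promoter fragment and the other short matches appear to be backbone remnants rather than functional parts.

The design suits inducible production and affinity purification of the encoded protein in E. coli.
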