Features (pLannotate 1.2.2; 20 found; start..end, strand, type, name):
     15..37      +  RBS            RBS: efficient ribosome binding site from bacteriophage T7 gene 10 (Olins and Rangwala, 1989)
     56..72      +  CDS            capTEV™ (fragment): composite tag for in vivo biotinylation, TEV protease cleavage, and 6xHis tagging
     83..100     +  CDS            thrombin site: thrombin recognition and cleavage site
   1112..1129    +  CDS            9xHis (fragment): 9xHis affinity tag
   1139..1188    +  CDS            SET1 (fragment): solubility-enhancement tag derived from T7 phage gene 10B
   1196..1243    +  terminator     T7 terminator: transcription terminator for bacteriophage T7 RNA polymerase
   1280..1708    +  rep_origin     f1 ori (sequence partly withheld): f1 bacteriophage origin of replication; arrow indicates direction of (+) strand synthesis
   1761..1818    +  promoter       AmpR promoter (fragment): bla
   1827..2642    -  CDS            KanR: aminoglycoside phosphotransferase; aph(3')-Ia; confers resistance to kanamycin in bacteria or G418 (Geneticin®) in eukaryotes
   2764..3352    +  rep_origin     ori: high-copy-number ColE1/pMB1/pBR322/pUC origin of replication
   3538..3677    -  misc_feature   bom: basis of mobility region from pBR322
   3779..3970    -  CDS            rop: Rop protein, which maintains plasmids at low copy number; rop
   3987..4367    +  CDS            YPB1_ECOLX: Protein predicted: Swiss-Prot protein existence level 4. From Escherichia coli.
   4439..4730    -  CDS            TcR (fragment): tetracycline efflux protein; tet; confers resistance to tetracycline
   4745..4766    -  protein_bind   CAP binding site: CAP binding activates transcription in the presence of cAMP. E. coli catabolite activator protein
   4779..5861    -  CDS            lacI: lac repressor; lacI; The lac repressor binds to the lac operator to inhibit transcription in E. coli. This inhibition can be relieved by adding lactose or isopropyl-β-D-thiogalactopyranoside (IPTG).
   5862..5939    -  promoter       lacI promoter: lacI
   5947..6226    -  CDS            TcR (fragment): tetracycline efflux protein; tet; confers resistance to tetracycline
   6248..6266    +  promoter       T7 promoter: promoter for bacteriophage T7 RNA polymerase
   6267..6291    +  protein_bind   lac operator: The lac repressor binds to the lac operator to inhibit transcription in E. coli. This inhibition can be relieved by adding lactose or isopropyl-β-D-thiogalactopyranoside (IPTG). lac repressor encoded by lacI
>Addgene plasmid #158878 | JGI_017947 | addgene full sequence | sequence record 317767 | Addgene NGS Result
CCTCTAGAAATAATTTTGTTTAACTTTAAGAAGGAGATATACCATGGGCAGCAGCCATCATCATCATCAT
CACAGCAGCGGCCTGGTGCCGCGCGGCAGCCATATGCAACTGCGTCGTGTACGAATAGCAGGCACGGGTA
AATATCTGCCGCAGATGAAGGTAACCGATGAAGAACTGGACGAAAGGTTACATGTCCCGGCGGGCTGGGT
GTCTAAAGCTACGGGCGTTGGTTACCGGTACTACGCGTCTGATGAAGAGACCTCAAGCTATATGGGAGCA
CGGGCCGCCGAAGCGGCGTTGGCGGATGCAGGACTGAGTTTTGGTGAGATCGATTGCTTGGTGTGCACTT
CCGGAACAAAGGAACAACCTTTACCGTCAACGGCCGTTTTTATACAGCAGGCTATGGGGCAGGAGGAGTC
GGGTGTACCTGCCTTTGATATGGATGCGACGTGTTTATCGTTTTTAAATGGTCTGGACGTGATCTCCTAT
ATGGTCGACGCGGGCCGCTATCAGCGTGTGTTGCTCGTTGCAACTGAGATTGCCAGTGCCGGCCTGAACT
GGAAAGATCCTGAATCCGCGGCCCTCTTTGGCGATGGTGCAGCTGCAGTCATTATTGAACGAGCGTCTGA
GGAATCTGGCTCACAGATAGTTCATGCTTCTCTGCGTACCTACTCGCGTGGCGCTCGCTTCAGCGAAATC
GCAGGCGGTGGTACTAGGCATCACGCGGCTCAATATGATGTTGCCCATCCTGATCCATTTCTTTTTCACA
TGGATGGACAGGCCATATTTAGGATGGCTTCCAAACTTCTTCCTGGATTTATGAATGAAATGCTCCAGGC
TTCTGGTGACCGTATGGAAGACTTTTCACTGGTGATCCCCCACCAGGGCTCGGCGATGGCAATGCGATTA
ATAAGAAAAAAGCTAGGGATACCCGCTGAACGCTTTATGGATATTACCCAGGGCCACGGGAATACGATAG
CCGCGAGCATTCCGATGGGCCTTCATGAAGCCATTCGCCAGCAGCGTATTGAAAGAGGTGACCGTGTTTT
AATGATTGGAACGGCGGCGGGCCTGTCTTTGGGTGGCTTAATCTTCGATTACTAACTCGAGCACCACCAC
CACCACCACTGAGATCCGGCTGCTAACAAAGCCCGAAAGGAAGCTGAGTTGGCTGCTGCCACCGCTGAGC
AATAACTAGCATAACCCCTTGGGGCCTCTAAACGGGTCTTGAGGGGTTTTTTGCTGAAAGGAGGAACTAT
ATCCGGATTGGCGAATGGG
[124 nt withheld, positions 1280-1403]
C
[91 nt withheld, positions 1405-1495]
A
[49 nt withheld, positions 1497-1545]
CCTTTGACGTTGGAGTCCACGTTCTTT
[37 nt withheld, positions 1573-1609]
ACCCTATCTCGGTCTATTCTTTTGATTTATAAGGGATTTTGCCGATTTCGGCCTATTGGTTAAAAAATGA
GCTGATTTAACAAAAATTTAACGCGAATTTTAACAAAATATTAACGCTTACAATTTAGGTGGCACTTTTC
GGGGAAATGTGCGCGGAACCCCTATTTGTTTATTTTTCTAAATACATTCAAATATGTATCCGCTCATGAA
TTAATTCTTAGAAAAACTCATCGAGCATCAAATGAAACTGCAATTTATTCATATCAGGATTATCAATACC
ATATTTTTGAAAAAGCCGTTTCTGTAATGAAGGAGAAAACTCACCGAGGCAGTTCCATAGGATGGCAAGA
TCCTGGTATCGGTCTGCGATTCCGACTCGTCCAACATCAATACAACCTATTAATTTCCCCTCGTCAAAAA
TAAGGTTATCAAGTGAGAAATCACCATGAGTGACGACTGAATCCGGTGAGAATGGCAAAAGTTTATGCAT
TTCTTTCCAGACTTGTTCAACAGGCCAGCCATTACGCTCGTCATCAAAATCACTCGCATCAACCAAACCG
TTATTCATTCGTGATTGCGCCTGAGCGAGACGAAATACGCGATCGCTGTTAAAAGGACAATTACAAACAG
GAATCGAATGCAACCGGCGCAGGAACACTGCCAGCGCATCAACAATATTTTCACCTGAATCAGGATATTC
TTCTAATACCTGGAATGCTGTTTTCCCGGGGATCGCAGTGGTGAGTAACCATGCATCATCAGGAGTACGG
ATAAAATGCTTGATGGTCGGAAGAGGCATAAATTCCGTCAGCCAGTTTAGTCTGACCATCTCATCTGTAA
CATCATTGGCAACGCTACCTTTGCCATGTTTCAGAAACAACTCTGGCGCATCGGGCTTCCCATACAATCG
ATAGATTGTCGCACCTGATTGCCCGACATTATCGCGAGCCCATTTATACCCATATAAATCAGCATCCATG
TTGGAATTTAATCGCGGCCTAGAGCAAGACGTTTCCCGTTGAATATGGCTCATAACACCCCTTGTATTAC
TGTTTATGTAAGCAGACAGTTTTATTGTTCATGACCAAAATCCCTTAACGTGAGTTTTCGTTCCACTGAG
CGTCAGACCCCGTAGAAAAGATCAAAGGATCTTCTTGAGATCCTTTTTTTCTGCGCGTAATCTGCTGCTT
GCAAACAAAAAAACCACCGCTACCAGCGGTGGTTTGTTTGCCGGATCAAGAGCTACCAACTCTTTTTCCG
AAGGTAACTGGCTTCAGCAGAGCGCAGATACCAAATACTGTCCTTCTAGTGTAGCCGTAGTTAGGCCACC
ACTTCAAGAACTCTGTAGCACCGCCTACATACCTCGCTCTGCTAATCCTGTTACCAGTGGCTGCTGCCAG
TGGCGATAAGTCGTGTCTTACCGGGTTGGACTCAAGACGATAGTTACCGGATAAGGCGCAGCGGTCGGGC
TGAACGGGGGGTTCGTGCACACAGCCCAGCTTGGAGCGAACGACCTACACCGAACTGAGATACCTACAGC
GTGAGCTATGAGAAAGCGCCACGCTTCCCGAAGGGAGAAAGGCGGACAGGTATCCGGTAAGCGGCAGGGT
CGGAACAGGAGAGCGCACGAGGGAGCTTCCAGGGGGAAACGCCTGGTATCTTTATAGTCCTGTCGGGTTT
CGCCACCTCTGACTTGAGCGTCGATTTTTGTGATGCTCGTCAGGGGGGCGGAGCCTATGGAAAAACGCCA
GCAACGCGGCCTTTTTACGGTTCCTGGCCTTTTGCTGGCCTTTTGCTCACATGTTCTTTCCTGCGTTATC
CCCTGATTCTGTGGATAACCGTATTACCGCCTTTGAGTGAGCTGATACCGCTCGCCGCAGCCGAACGACC
GAGCGCAGCGAGTCAGTGAGCGAGGAAGCGGAAGAGCGCCTGATGCGGTATTTTCTCCTTACGCATCTGT
GCGGTATTTCACACCGCAATGGTGCACTCTCAGTACAATCTGCTCTGATGCCGCATAGTTAAGCCAGTAT
ACACTCCGCTATCGCTACGTGACTGGGTCATGGCTGCGCCCCGACACCCGCCAACACCCGCTGACGCGCC
CTGACGGGCTTGTCTGCTCCCGGCATCCGCTTACAGACAAGCTGTGACCGTCTCCGGGAGCTGCATGTGT
CAGAGGTTTTCACCGTCATCACCGAAACGCGCGAGGCAGCTGCGGTAAAGCTCATCAGCGTGGTCGTGAA
GCGATTCACAGATGTCTGCCTGTTCATCCGCGTCCAGCTCGTTGAGTTTCTCCAGAAGCGTTAATGTCTG
GCTTCTGATAAAGCGGGCCATGTTAAGGGCGGTTTTTTCCTGTTTGGTCACTGATGCCTCCGTGTAAGGG
GGATTTCTGTTCATGGGGGTAATGATACCGATGAAACGAGAGAGGATGCTCACGATACGGGTTACTGATG
ATGAACATGCCCGGTTACTGGAACGTTGTGAGGGTAAACAACTGGCGGTATGGATGCGGCGGGACCAGAG
AAAAATCACTCAGGGTCAATGCCAGCGCTTCGTTAATACAGATGTAGGTGTTCCACAGGGTAGCCAGCAG
CATCCTGCGATGCAGATCCGGAACATAATGGTGCAGGGCGCTGACTTCCGCGTTTCCAGACTTTACGAAA
CACGGAAACCGAAGACCATTCATGTTGTTGCTCAGGTCGCAGACGTTTTGCAGCAGCAGTCGCTTCACGT
TCGCTCGCGTATCGGTGATTCATTCTGCTAACCAGTAAGGCAACCCCGCCAGCCTAGCCGGGTCCTCAAC
GACAGGAGCACGATCATGCGCACCCGTGGGGCCGCCATGCCGGCGATAATGGCCTGCTTCTCGCCGAAAC
GTTTGGTGGCGGGACCAGTGACGAAGGCTTGAGCGAGGGCGTGCAAGATTCCGAATACCGCAAGCGACAG
GCCGATCATCGTCGCGCTCCAGCGAAAGCGGTCCTCGCCGAAAATGACCCAGAGCGCTGCCGGCACCTGT
CCTACGAGTTGCATGATAAAGAAGACAGTCATAAGTGCGGCGACGATAGTCATGCCCCGCGCCCACCGGA
AGGAGCTGACTGGGTTGAAGGCTCTCAAGGGCATCGGTCGAGATCCCGGTGCCTAATGAGTGAGCTAACT
TACATTAATTGCGTTGCGCTCACTGCCCGCTTTCCAGTCGGGAAACCTGTCGTGCCAGCTGCATTAATGA
ATCGGCCAACGCGCGGGGAGAGGCGGTTTGCGTATTGGGCGCCAGGGTGGTTTTTCTTTTCACCAGTGAG
ACGGGCAACAGCTGATTGCCCTTCACCGCCTGGCCCTGAGAGAGTTGCAGCAAGCGGTCCACGCTGGTTT
GCCCCAGCAGGCGAAAATCCTGTTTGATGGTGGTTAACGGCGGGATATAACATGAGCTGTCTTCGGTATC
GTCGTATCCCACTACCGAGATATCCGCACCAACGCGCAGCCCGGACTCGGTAATGGCGCGCATTGCGCCC
AGCGCCATCTGATCGTTGGCAACCAGCATCGCAGTGGGAACGATGCCCTCATTCAGCATTTGCATGGTTT
GTTGAAAACCGGACATGGCACTCCAGTCGCCTTCCCGTTCCGCTATCGGCTGAATTTGATTGCGAGTGAG
ATATTTATGCCAGCCAGCCAGACGCAGACGCGCCGAGACAGAACTTAATGGGCCCGCTAACAGCGCGATT
TGCTGGTGACCCAATGCGACCAGATGCTCCACGCCCAGTCGCGTACCGTCTTCATGGGAGAAAATAATAC
TGTTGATGGGTGTCTGGTCAGAGACATCAAGAAATAACGCCGGAACATTAGTGCAGGCAGCTTCCACAGC
AATGGCATCCTGGTCATCCAGCGGATAGTTAATGATCAGCCCACTGACGCGTTGCGCGAGAAGATTGTGC
ACCGCCGCTTTACAGGCTTCGACGCCGCTTCGTTCTACCATCGACACCACCACGCTGGCACCCAGTTGAT
CGGCGCGAGATTTAATCGCCGCGACAATTTGCGACGGCGCGTGCAGGGCCAGACTGGAGGTGGCAACGCC
AATCAGCAACGACTGTTTGCCCGCCAGTTGTTGTGCCACGCGGTTGGGAATGTAATTCAGCTCCGCCATC
GCCGCTTCCACTTTTTCCCGCGTTTTCGCAGAAACGTGGCTGGCCTGGTTCACCACGCGGGAAACGGTCT
GATAAGAGACACCGGCATACTCTGCGACATCGTATAACGTTACTGGTTTCACATTCACCACCCTGAATTG
ACTCTCTTCCGGGCGCTATCATGCCATACCGCGAAAGGTTTTGCGCCATTCGATGGTGTCCGGGATCTCG
ACGCTCTCCCTTATGCGACTCCTGCATTAGGAAGCAGCCCAGTAGTAGGTTGAGGCCGTTGAGCACCGCC
GCCGCAAGGAATGGTGCATGCAAGGAGATGGCGCCCAACAGTCCCCCGGCCACGGGGCCTGCCACCATAC
CCACGCCGAAACAAGCGCTCATGAGCCCGAAGTGGCGAGCCCGATCTTCCCCATCGGTGATGTCGGCGAT
ATAGGCGCCAGCAACCGCACCTGTGGCGCCGGTGATGCCGGCCACGATGCGTCCGGCGTAGAGGATCGAG
ATCTCGATCCCGCGAAATTAATACGACTCACTATAGGGGAATTGTGAGCGGATAACAATTCC
