>Addgene plasmid #158878 | JGI_017947 | depositor partial sequence | sequence record 306588 | gene insert with vector overlaps
AGCAGCGGCCTGGTGCCGCGCGGCAGCCATATGCAACTGCGTCGTGTACGAATAGCAGGCACGGGTAAAT
ATCTGCCGCAGATGAAGGTAACCGATGAAGAACTGGACGAAAGGTTACATGTCCCGGCGGGCTGGGTGTC
TAAAGCTACGGGCGTTGGTTACCGGTACTACGCGTCTGATGAAGAGACCTCAAGCTATATGGGAGCACGG
GCCGCCGAAGCGGCGTTGGCGGATGCAGGACTGAGTTTTGGTGAGATCGATTGCTTGGTGTGCACTTCCG
GAACAAAGGAACAACCTTTACCGTCAACGGCCGTTTTTATACAGCAGGCTATGGGGCAGGAGGAGTCGGG
TGTACCTGCCTTTGATATGGATGCGACGTGTTTATCGTTTTTAAATGGTCTGGACGTGATCTCCTATATG
GTCGACGCGGGCCGCTATCAGCGTGTGTTGCTCGTTGCAACTGAGATTGCCAGTGCCGGCCTGAACTGGA
AAGATCCTGAATCCGCGGCCCTCTTTGGCGATGGTGCAGCTGCAGTCATTATTGAACGAGCGTCTGAGGA
ATCTGGCTCACAGATAGTTCATGCTTCTCTGCGTACCTACTCGCGTGGCGCTCGCTTCAGCGAAATCGCA
GGCGGTGGTACTAGGCATCACGCGGCTCAATATGATGTTGCCCATCCTGATCCATTTCTTTTTCACATGG
ATGGACAGGCCATATTTAGGATGGCTTCCAAACTTCTTCCTGGATTTATGAATGAAATGCTCCAGGCTTC
TGGTGACCGTATGGAAGACTTTTCACTGGTGATCCCCCACCAGGGCTCGGCGATGGCAATGCGATTAATA
AGAAAAAAGCTAGGGATACCCGCTGAACGCTTTATGGATATTACCCAGGGCCACGGGAATACGATAGCCG
CGAGCATTCCGATGGGCCTTCATGAAGCCATTCGCCAGCAGCGTATTGAAAGAGGTGACCGTGTTTTAAT
GATTGGAACGGCGGCGGGCCTGTCTTTGGGTGGCTTAATCTTCGATTACTAACTCGAGCACCACCACCAC
CACCACTGAGATCCG
